>Addgene plasmid #76350 | ROCK2 gRNA (BRDN0001146481) | addgene full sequence | sequence record 185674 | Addgene Assembled Sequence
CCCGGGTGCAAAGATGGATAAAGTTTTAAACAGAGAGGAATCTTTGCAGCTAATGGACCTTCTAGGTCTT
GAAAGGAGTGGGAATTGGCTCCGGTGCCCGTCAGTGGGCAGAGCGCACATCGCCCACAGTCCCCGAGAAG
TTGGGGGGAGGGGTCGGCAATTGATCCGGTGCCTAGAGAAGGTGGCGCGGGGTAAACTGGGAAAGTGATG
TCGTGTACTGGCTCCGCCTTTTTCCCGAGGGTGGGGGAGAACCGTATATAAGTGCAGTAGTCGCCGTGAA
CGTTCTTTTTCGCAACGGGTTTGCCGCCAGAACACAGGTAAGTGCCGTGTGTGGTTCCCGCGGGCCTGGC
CTCTTTACGGGTTATGGCCCTTGCGTGCCTTGAATTACTTCCACCTGGCTGCAGTACGTGATTCTTGATC
CCGAGCTTCGGGTTGGAAGTGGGTGGGAGAGTTCGAGGCCTTGCGCTTAAGGAGCCCCTTCGCCTCGTGC
TTGAGTTGAGGCCTGGCCTGGGCGCTGGGGCCGCCGCGTGCGAATCTGGTGGCACCTTCGCGCCTGTCTC
GCTGCTTTCGATAAGTCTCTAGCCATTTAAAATTTTTGATGACCTGCTGCGACGCTTTTTTTCTGGCAAG
ATAGTCTTGTAAATGCGGGCCAAGATCTGCACACTGGTATTTCGGTTTTTGGGGCCGCGGGCGGCGACGG
GGCCCGTGCGTCCCAGCGCACATGTTCGGCGAGGCGGGGCCTGCGAGCGCGGCCACCGAGAATCGGACGG
GGGTAGTCTCAAGCTGGCCGGCCTGCTCTGGTGCCTGGCCTCGCGCCGCCGTGTATCGCCCCGCCCTGGG
CGGCAAGGCTGGCCCGGTCGGCACCAGTTGCGTGAGCGGAAAGATGGCCGCTTCCCGGCCCTGCTGCAGG
GAGCTCAAAATGGAGGACGCGGCGCTCGGGAGAGCGGGCGGGTGAGTCACCCACACAAAGGAAAAGGGCC
TTTCCGTCCTCAGCCGTCGCTTCATGTGACTCCACGGAGTACCGGGCGCCGTCCAGGCACCTCGATTAGT
TCTCGAGCTTTTGGAGTACGTCGTCTTTAGGTTGGGGGGAGGGGTTTTATGCGATGGAGTTTCCCCACAC
TGAGTGGGTGGAGACTGAAGTTAGGCCAGCTTGGCACTTGATGTAATTCTCCTTGGAATTTGCCCTTTTT
GAGTTTGGATCTTGGTTCATTCTCAAGCCTCAGACAGTGGTTCAAAGTTTTTTTCTTCCATTTCAGGTGT
CGTGACGTACGGCCACCATGACCGAGTACAAGCCCACGGTGCGCCTCGCCACCCGCGACGACGTCCCCAG
GGCCGTACGCACCCTCGCCGCCGCGTTCGCCGACTACCCCGCCACGCGCCACACCGTCGATCCGGACCGC
CACATCGAGCGGGTCACCGAGCTGCAAGAACTCTTCCTCACGCGCGTCGGGCTCGACATCGGCAAGGTGT
GGGTCGCGGACGACGGCGCCGCCGTGGCGGTCTGGACCACGCCGGAGAGCGTCGAAGCGGGGGCGGTGTT
CGCCGAGATCGGCCCGCGCATGGCCGAGTTGAGCGGTTCCCGGCTGGCCGCGCAGCAACAGATGGAAGGC
CTCCTGGCGCCGCACCGGCCCAAGGAGCCCGCGTGGTTCCTGGCCACCGTCGGAGTCTCGCCCGACCACC
AGGGCAAGGGTCTGGGCAGCGCCGTCGTGCTCCCCGGAGTGGAGGCGGCCGAGCGCGCCGGGGTGCCCGC
CTTCCTGGAGACCTCCGCGCCCCGCAACCTCCCCTTCTACGAGCGGCTCGGCTTCACCGTCACCGCCGAC
GTCGAGGTGCCCGAAGGACCGCGCACCTGGTGCATGACCCGCAAGCCCGGTGCCTGAACGCGTTAAGTCG
ACAATCAACCTCTGGATTACAAAATTTGTGAAAGATTGACTGGTATTCTTAACTATGTTGCTCCTTTTAC
GCTATGTGGATACGCTGCTTTAATGCCTTTGTATCATGCTATTGCTTCCCGTATGGCTTTCATTTTCTCC
TCCTTGTATAAATCCTGGTTGCTGTCTCTTTATGAGGAGTTGTGGCCCGTTGTCAGGCAACGTGGCGTGG
TGTGCACTGTGTTTGCTGACGCAACCCCCACTGGTTGGGGCATTGCCACCACCTGTCAGCTCCTTTCCGG
GACTTTCGCTTTCCCCCTCCCTATTGCCACGGCGGAACTCATCGCCGCCTGCCTTGCCCGCTGCTGGACA
GGGGCTCGGCTGTTGGGCACTGACAATTCCGTGGTGTTGTCGGGGAAATCATCGTCCTTTCCTTGGCTGC
TCGCCTGTGTTGCCACCTGGATTCTGCGCGGGACGTCCTTCTGCTACGTCCCTTCGGCCCTCAATCCAGC
GGACCTTCCTTCCCGCGGCCTGCTGCCGGCTCTGCGGCCTCTTCCGCGTCTTCGCCTTCGCCCTCAGACG
AGTCGGATCTCCCTTTGGGCCGCCTCCCCGCGTCGACTTTAAGACCAATGACTTACAAGGCAGCTGTAGA
TCTTAGCCACTTTTTAAAAGAAAAGGGGGGACTGGAAGGGCTAATTCACTCCCAACGAAGACAAGATCTG
CTTTTTGCTTGTACTGGGTCTCTCTGGTTAGACCAGATCTGAGCCTGGGAGCTCTCTGGCTAACTAGGGA
ACCCACTGCTTAAGCCTCAATAAAGCTTGCCTTGAGTGCTTCAAGTAGTGTGTGCCCGTCTGTTGTGTGA
CTCTGGTAACTAGAGATCCCTCAGACCCTTTTAGTCAGTGTGGAAAATCTCTAGCAGTACGTATAGTAGT
TCATGTCATCTTATTATTCAGTATTTATAACTTGCAAAGAAATGAATATCAGAGAGTGAGAGGAACTTGT
TTATTGCAGCTTATAATGGTTACAAATAAAGCAATAGCATCACAAATTTCACAAATAAAGCATTTTTTTC
ACTGCATTCTAGTTGTGGTTTGTCCAAACTCATCAATGTATCTTATCATGTCTGGCTCTAGCTATCCCGC
CCCTAACTCCGCCCATCCCGCCCCTAACTCCGCCCAGTTCCGCCCATTCTCCGCCCCATGGCTGACTAAT
TTTTTTTATTTATGCAGAGGCCGAGGCCGCCTCGGCCTCTGAGCTATTCCAGAAGTAGTGAGGAGGCTTT
TTTGGAGGCCTAGGGACGTACCCAATTCGCCCTATAGTGAGTCGTATTACGCGCGCTCACTGGCCGTCGT
TTTACAACGTCGTGACTGGGAAAACCCTGGCGTTACCCAACTTAATCGCCTTGCAGCACATCCCCCTTTC
GCCAGCTGGCGTAATAGCGAAGAGGCCCGCACCGATCGCCCTTCCCAACAGTTGCGCAGCCTGAATGGCG
AATGGG
[124 nt withheld, positions 3367-3490]
C
[91 nt withheld, positions 3492-3582]
A
[49 nt withheld, positions 3584-3632]
CCTTTGACGTTGGAGTCCACGTTCTTT
[37 nt withheld, positions 3660-3696]
ACCCTATCTCGGTCTATTCTTTTGATTTATAAGGGATTTTGCCGATTTCGGCCTATTGGTTAAAAAATGA
GCTGATTTAACAAAAATTTAACGCGAATTTTAACAAAATATTAACGCTTACAATTTAGGTGGCACTTTTC
GGGGAAATGTGCGCGGAACCCCTATTTGTTTATTTTTCTAAATACATTCAAATATGTATCCGCTCATGAG
ACAATAACCCTGATAAATGCTTCAATAATATTGAAAAAGGAAGAGTATGAGTATTCAACATTTCCGTGTC
GCCCTTATTCCCTTTTTTGCGGCATTTTGCCTTCCTGTTTTTGCTCACCCAGAAACGCTGGTGAAAGTAA
AAGATGCTGAAGATCAGTTGGGTGCACGAGTGGGTTACATCGAACTGGATCTCAACAGCGGTAAGATCCT
TGAGAGTTTTCGCCCCGAAGAACGTTTTCCAATGATGAGCACTTTTAAAGTTCTGCTATGTGGCGCGGTA
TTATCCCGTATTGACGCCGGGCAAGAGCAACTCGGTCGCCGCATACACTATTCTCAGAATGACTTGGTTG
AGTACTCACCAGTCACAGAAAAGCATCTTACGGATGGCATGACAGTAAGAGAATTATGCAGTGCTGCCAT
AACCATGAGTGATAACACTGCGGCCAACTTACTTCTGACAACGATCGGAGGACCGAAGGAGCTAACCGCT
TTTTTGCACAACATGGGGGATCATGTAACTCGCCTTGATCGTTGGGAACCGGAGCTGAATGAAGCCATAC
CAAACGACGAGCGTGACACCACGATGCCTGTAGCAATGGCAACAACGTTGCGCAAACTATTAACTGGCGA
ACTACTTACTCTAGCTTCCCGGCAACAATTAATAGACTGGATGGAGGCGGATAAAGTTGCAGGACCACTT
CTGCGCTCGGCCCTTCCGGCTGGCTGGTTTATTGCTGATAAATCTGGAGCCGGTGAGCGTGGGTCTCGCG
GTATCATTGCAGCACTGGGGCCAGATGGTAAGCCCTCCCGTATCGTAGTTATCTACACGACGGGGAGTCA
GGCAACTATGGATGAACGAAATAGACAGATCGCTGAGATAGGTGCCTCACTGATTAAGCATTGGTAACTG
TCAGACCAAGTTTACTCATATATACTTTAGATTGATTTAAAACTTCATTTTTAATTTAAAAGGATCTAGG
TGAAGATCCTTTTTGATAATCTCATGACCAAAATCCCTTAACGTGAGTTTTCGTTCCACTGAGCGTCAGA
CCCCGTAGAAAAGATCAAAGGATCTTCTTGAGATCCTTTTTTTCTGCGCGTAATCTGCTGCTTGCAAACA
AAAAAACCACCGCTACCAGCGGTGGTTTGTTTGCCGGATCAAGAGCTACCAACTCTTTTTCCGAAGGTAA
CTGGCTTCAGCAGAGCGCAGATACCAAATACTGTTCTTCTAGTGTAGCCGTAGTTAGGCCACCACTTCAA
GAACTCTGTAGCACCGCCTACATACCTCGCTCTGCTAATCCTGTTACCAGTGGCTGCTGCCAGTGGCGAT
AAGTCGTGTCTTACCGGGTTGGACTCAAGACGATAGTTACCGGATAAGGCGCAGCGGTCGGGCTGAACGG
GGGGTTCGTGCACACAGCCCAGCTTGGAGCGAACGACCTACACCGAACTGAGATACCTACAGCGTGAGCT
ATGAGAAAGCGCCACGCTTCCCGAAGGGAGAAAGGCGGACAGGTATCCGGTAAGCGGCAGGGTCGGAACA
GGAGAGCGCACGAGGGAGCTTCCAGGGGGAAACGCCTGGTATCTTTATAGTCCTGTCGGGTTTCGCCACC
TCTGACTTGAGCGTCGATTTTTGTGATGCTCGTCAGGGGGGCGGAGCCTATGGAAAAACGCCAGCAACGC
GGCCTTTTTACGGTTCCTGGCCTTTTGCTGGCCTTTTGCTCACATGTTCTTTCCTGCGTTATCCCCTGAT
TCTGTGGATAACCGTATTACCGCCTTTGAGTGAGCTGATACCGCTCGCCGCAGCCGAACGACCGAGCGCA
GCGAGTCAGTGAGCGAGGAAGCGGAAGAGCGCCCAATACGCAAACCGCCTCTCCCCGCGCGTTGGCCGAT
TCATTAATGCAGCTGGCACGACAGGTTTCCCGACTGGAAAGCGGGCAGTGAGCGCAACGCAATTAATGTG
AGTTAGCTCACTCATTAGGCACCCCAGGCTTTACACTTTATGCTTCCGGCTCGTATGTTGTGTGGAATTG
TGAGCGGATAACAATTTCACACAGGAAACAGCTATGACCATGATTACGCCAAGCGCGCAATTAACCCTCA
CTAAAGGGAACAAAAGCTGGAGCTGCAAGCTTAATGTAGTCTTATGCAATACTCTTGTAGTCTTGCAACA
TGGTAACGATGAGTTAGCAACATGCCTTACAAGGAGAGAAAAAGCACCGTGCATGCCGATTGGTGGAAGT
AAGGTGGTACGATCGTGCCTTATTAGGAAGGCAACAGACGGGTCTGACATGGATTGGACGAACCACTGAA
TTGCCGCATTGCAGAGATATTGTATTTAAGTGCCTAGCTCGATACATAAACGGGTCTCTCTGGTTAGACC
AGATCTGAGCCTGGGAGCTCTCTGGCTAACTAGGGAACCCACTGCTTAAGCCTCAATAAAGCTTGCCTTG
AGTGCTTCAAGTAGTGTGTGCCCGTCTGTTGTGTGACTCTGGTAACTAGAGATCCCTCAGACCCTTTTAG
TCAGTGTGGAAAATCTCTAGCAGTGGCGCCCGAACAGGGACTTGAAAGCGAAAGGGAAACCAGAGGAGCT
CTCTCGACGCAGGACTCGGCTTGCTGAAGCGCGCACGGCAAGAGGCGAGGGGCGGCGACTGGTGAGTACG
CCAAAAATTTTGACTAGCGGAGGCTAGAAGGAGAGAGATGGGTGCGAGAGCGTCAGTATTAAGCGGGGGA
GAATTAGATCGCGATGGGAAAAAATTCGGTTAAGGCCAGGGGGAAAGAAAAAATATAAATTAAAACATAT
AGTATGGGCAAGCAGGGAGCTAGAACGATTCGCAGTTAATCCTGGCCTGTTAGAAACATCAGAAGGCTGT
AGACAAATACTGGGACAGCTACAACCATCCCTTCAGACAGGATCAGAAGAACTTAGATCATTATATAATA
CAGTAGCAACCCTCTATTGTGTGCATCAAAGGATAGAGATAAAAGACACCAAGGAAGCTTTAGACAAGAT
AGAGGAAGAGCAAAACAAAAGTAAGACCACCGCACAGCAAGCGGCCGCTGATCTTCAGACCTGGAGGAGG
AGATATGAGGGACAATTGGAGAAGTGAATTATATAAATATAAAGTAGTAAAAATTGAACCATTAGGAGTA
GCACCCACCAAGGCAAAGAGAAGAGTGGTGCAGAGAGAAAAAAGAGCAGTGGGAATAGGAGCTTTGTTCC
TTGGGTTCTTGGGAGCAGCAGGAAGCACTATGGGCGCAGCGTCAATGACGCTGACGGTACAGGCCAGACA
ATTATTGTCTGGTATAGTGCAGCAGCAGAACAATTTGCTGAGGGCTATTGAGGCGCAACAGCATCTGTTG
CAACTCACAGTCTGGGGCATCAAGCAGCTCCAGGCAAGAATCCTGGCTGTGGAAAGATACCTAAAGGATC
AACAGCTCCTGGGGATTTGGGGTTGCTCTGGAAAACTCATTTGCACCACTGCTGTGCCTTGGAATGCTAG
TTGGAGTAATAAATCTCTGGAACAGATTTGGAATCACACGACCTGGATGGAGTGGGACAGAGAAATTAAC
AATTACACAAGCTTAATACACTCCTTAATTGAAGAATCGCAAAACCAGCAAGAAAAGAATGAACAAGAAT
TATTGGAATTAGATAAATGGGCAAGTTTGTGGAATTGGTTTAACATAACAAATTGGCTGTGGTATATAAA
ATTATTCATAATGATAGTAGGAGGCTTGGTAGGTTTAAGAATAGTTTTTGCTGTACTTTCTATAGTGAAT
AGAGTTAGGCAGGGATATTCACCATTATCGTTTCAGACCCACCTCCCAACCCCGAGGGGACCCAGAGAGG
GCCTATTTCCCATGATTCCTTCATATTTGCATATACGATACAAGGCTGTTAGAGAGATAATTAGAATTAA
TTTGACTGTAAACACAAAGATATTAGTACAAAATACGTGACGTAGAAAGTAATAATTTCTTGGGTAGTTT
GCAGTTTTAAAATTATGTTTTAAAATGGACTATCATATGCTTACCGTAACTTGAAAGTATTTCGATTTCT
TGGCTTTATATATCTTGTGGAAAGGACGAAACACCGAGCTGAACATAAGGCCACAAGTTTTAGAGCTAGA
AATAGCAAGTTAAAATAAGGCTAGTCCGTTATCAACTTGAAAAAGTGGCACCGAGTCGGTGCTTTTTTAA
GCTTGGCGTAACTAGATCTTGAGACAAATGGCAGTATTCATCCACAATTTTAAAAGAAAAGGGGGGATTG
GGGGGTACAGTGCAGGGGAAAGAATAGTAGACATAATAGCAACAGACATACAAACTAAAGAATTACAAAA
ACAAATTACAAAAATTCAAAATTTTCGGGTTTATTACAGGGACAGCAGAGATCCACTTTGGCGCCGGCTC
GAGGGGG
Features (pLannotate 1.2.2; 29 found; start..end, strand, type, name):
     14..80      +  CDS            small t antigen (fragment): SV40 (simian virus 40) small t antigen
    106..317     +  promoter       EF-1α core promoter: core promoter for human elongation factor EF-1α
    318..1256    +  intron         EF-1α intron A: intron upstream of the start codon of human EF-1α
   1278..1877    +  CDS            PuroR (fragment): puromycin N-acetyltransferase; pac from Streptomyces; confers resistance to puromycin
   1893..2481    +  misc_feature   WPRE: woodchuck hepatitis virus posttranscriptional regulatory element
   2532..2551    +  misc_feature   cPPT/CTS (fragment): central polypurine tract and central termination sequence of HIV-1
   2553..2786    +  LTR            3' LTR (ΔU3): self-inactivating 3' long terminal repeat (LTR) from HIV-1
   2864..2985    +  polyA_signal   SV40 poly(A) signal: SV40 polyadenylation signal
   3025..3160    +  rep_origin     SV40 ori: SV40 origin of replication
   3181..3199    -  promoter       T7 promoter: promoter for bacteriophage T7 RNA polymerase
   3207..3362    +  CDS            lacZα (fragment): LacZα fragment of β-galactosidase; lacZ fragment
   3367..3795    +  rep_origin     f1 ori (sequence partly withheld): f1 bacteriophage origin of replication; arrow indicates direction of (+) strand synthesis
   3848..3952    +  promoter       AmpR promoter: bla
   3953..4813    +  CDS            AmpR: β-lactamase; bla; confers resistance to ampicillin, carbenicillin, and related antibiotics
   4984..5572    +  rep_origin     ori: high-copy-number ColE1/pMB1/pBR322/pUC origin of replication
   5755..5847    +  CDS            lacI (fragment): lac repressor; lacI; The lac repressor binds to the lac operator to inhibit transcription in E. coli. This inhibition can be relieved by adding lactose or isopropyl-β-D-thiogalactopyranoside (IPTG).
   5860..5881    +  protein_bind   CAP binding site: CAP binding activates transcription in the presence of cAMP. E. coli catabolite activator protein
   5896..5926    +  promoter       lac promoter: promoter for the E. coli lac operon
   5934..5950    +  protein_bind   lac operator: The lac repressor binds to the lac operator to inhibit transcription in E. coli. This inhibition can be relieved by adding lactose or isopropyl-β-D-thiogalactopyranoside (IPTG). lac repressor encoded by lacI
   5995..6013    +  promoter       T3 promoter: promoter for bacteriophage T3 RNA polymerase
   6041..6267    +  promoter       RSV promoter: Rous sarcoma virus enhancer/promoter
   6268..6448    +  LTR            5' LTR (truncated): truncated 5' long terminal repeat (LTR) from HIV-1
   6495..6620    +  misc_feature   HIV-1 Ψ: packaging signal of human immunodeficiency virus type 1
   6604..6967    +  CDS            HIV-1 gag (fragment): gag protein from human immunodeficiency virus 1; gag
   7113..7346    +  misc_feature   RRE: The Rev response element (RRE) of HIV-1 allows for Rev-dependent mRNA export from the nucleus to the cytoplasm.
   7723..7749    +  CDS            Rev (fragment): human immunodeficiency virus 1 (HIV-1) Rev protein; rev; enhances nuclear export of unspliced and incompletely spliced viral mRNAs
   7753..7993    +  promoter       U6 promoter: RNA polymerase III promoter for human U6 snRNA
   8023..8098    +  misc_RNA       gRNA scaffold: guide RNA scaffold for the Streptococcus pyogenes CRISPR/Cas9 system
   8154..8271    +  misc_feature   cPPT/CTS: central polypurine tract and central termination sequence of HIV-1
