[The description below was written by a language model from this plasmid's Addgene catalogue record and pLannotate feature annotations shown in this document.]
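Description:
ROCK2 gRNA (BRDN0001146481) is a third-generation lentiviral CRISPR guide plasmid built on the lentiGuide-Puro backbone and designed to target human ROCK2 (the guide was designed against the NM_004850.3 reference transcript). The assembled sequence is 8,323 nt. In bacteria it is maintained as a high-copy plasmid through a ColE1/pUC-type origin with ampicillin resistance from β-lactamase. An f1 origin, an SV40 origin and poly(A) signal, and leftover lac, T7 and T3 elements are also present in the backbone.

The lentiviral transfer cassette begins with an RSV promoter fused to a truncated HIV-1 5' LTR, which makes genomic RNA production Tat-independent. This is followed by the Ψ packaging signal with a partial gag segment and the Rev response element for nuclear export of the unspliced viral RNA. Within the provirus, a human U6 RNA polymerase III promoter drives the ROCK2-specific spacer joined to the Streptococcus pyogenes Cas9 guide RNA scaffold. A cPPT/CTS element, which aids nuclear import of the viral genome, comes next. A separate EF-1α promoter, annotated as the core promoter plus intron A, expresses puromycin N-acetyltransferase so that transduced mammalian cells can be selected with puromycin. WPRE enhances expression of that transcript, and a ΔU3 self-inactivating 3' LTR closes the cassette.

The plasmid does not encode Cas9, so it is meant to be used together with a separate Cas9 vector such as lentiCas9-Blast or in cells that already express Cas9. The depositor comments associate it with a human kinome gRNA library, and it is suited to knocking out ROCK2 in human cells after lentiviral delivery.
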