Addgene plasmid #76350: ROCK2 gRNA (BRDN0001146481)
Purpose: 3rd generation lentiviral gRNA plasmid targeting human ROCK2
Depositing lab: John Doench & David Root. Depositing organization: Broad Institute. Publication: Optimized sgRNA design to maximize activity and minimize off-target effects of CRISPR-Cas9. Doench JG, Fusi N, Sullender M, Hegde M, Vaimberg EW, Donovan KF, Smith I, Tothova Z, Wilen C, Orchard R, Virgin HW, Listgarten J, Root DE. Nat Biotechnol. 2016 Jan 18. doi: 10.1038/nbt.3437. PubMed 26780180.
Backbone
  Vector backbone: lentiGuide-Puro
  Backbone manufacturer: Zhang Lab (Addgene plasmid # 52963)
  Vector type: Mammalian Expression, Lentiviral, CRISPR
  Selectable markers: Puromycin
Growth in bacteria
  Bacterial resistance: Ampicillin, 100 μg/mL
  Growth temperature: 37°C
  Growth strain: DH5alpha
  Copy number: High Copy
Gene/Insert
  Gene/Insert name: ROCK2 (alt names: ROCK2; NM_004850.3)
  gRNA/shRNA sequence: AGCTGAACATAAGGCCACAA
  Species: H. sapiens (human)
  Entrez Gene: ROCK2 (a.k.a. ROCK-II)
  Promoter: hU6
  Cloning method: Unknown
  Sequencing primers: 5′ U6-F; 3′ pS2-R
Terms and licenses: Academic/Nonprofit Terms; Industry Terms: Not Available to Industry
Depositor comments: The gRNA was designed to target the following Genbank reference sequence(s): NM_004850.3. Note that this plasmid does NOT contain Cas9. It should be used in conjunction with lentiCas9-Blast (Addgene #52962) or otherwise with cell lines already expressing Cas9. Browse the full kinome gRNA library at http://www.addgene.org/pooled-library/broadgpp-human-kinome/ or visit http://www.broadinstitute.org/rnai/public/ for detailed protocols and information.
How to cite: ROCK2 gRNA (BRDN0001146481) was a gift from John Doench & David Root (Addgene plasmid # 76350 ; http://n2t.net/addgene:76350 ; RRID:Addgene_76350)
