>Addgene plasmid #76350 | ROCK2 gRNA (BRDN0001146481) | depositor partial sequence | sequence record 143810 | Target Sequence
AGCTGAACATAAGGCCACAA
