>Addgene plasmid #76350 | ROCK2 gRNA (BRDN0001146481) | addgene partial sequence | sequence record 185673 | hU6-F
AGAAAGTAATAATTTCTTGGGTAGTTTGCAGTTTTAAAATTATGTTTTAAAATGGACTATCATATGCTTA
CCGTAACTTGAAAGTATTTCGATTTCTTGGCTTTATATATCTTGTGGAAAGGACGAAACACCGAGCTGAA
CATAAGGCCACAAGTTTTAGAGCTAGAAATAGCAAGTTAAAATAAGGCTAGTCCGTTATCAACTTGAAAA
AGTGGCACCGAGTCGGTGCTTTTTTAAGCTTGGCGTAACTAGATCTTGAGACAAATGGCAGTATTCATCC
ACAATTTTAAAAGAAAAGGGGGGATTGGGGGGTACAGTGCAGGGGAAAGAATAGTAGACATAATAGCAAC
AGACATACAAACTAAAGAATTACAAAAACAAATTACAAAAATTCAAAATTTTCGGGTTTATTACAGGGAC
AGCAGAGATCCACTTTGGCGCCGGCTCGAGGGGGCCCGGGTGCAAAGATGGATAAAGTTTTAAACAGAGA
GGAATCTTTGCAGCTAATGGACCTTCTAGGTCTTGAAAGGAGTGGGAATTGGCTCCGGTGCCCGTCAGTG
GGCAGAGCGC
